Addgene plasmid #146200: pAc5.1B-lambdaN-HA-DmEDC3-FDA_E
Purpose: Insect Expression of DmEDC3-FDA
Depositing lab: Elisa Izaurralde. Depositing organization: Max Planck Institute for Developmental Biology. Publication: Structural basis for the mutually exclusive anchoring of P body components EDC3 and Tral to the DEAD box protein DDX6/Me31B. Tritschler F, Braun JE, Eulalio A, Truffault V, Izaurralde E, Weichenrieder O. Mol Cell. 2009 Mar 13. 33(5):661-8. 10.1016/j.molcel.2009.02.014 PubMed 19285948.
Backbone
  Vector backbone: Unknown
  Vector type: Insect Expression
Growth in bacteria
  Bacterial resistance: Ampicillin, 100 μg/mL
  Growth temperature: 37°C
  Growth strain: DH5alpha
  Copy number: Low Copy
Gene/Insert
  Gene/Insert name: DmEDC3-FDA
  Species: D. melanogaster (fly)
  Mutation: one silent mutation A456G and three mutations N162T, K221E and D418G compared to the sequence given by NCBI: NM_140735.1
  Entrez Gene: Edc3 (a.k.a. CG6311, DmEDC3, Dmel\CG6311, EDC3, LSm16)
  Cloning method: Unknown
Terms and licenses: Academic/Nonprofit Terms; Industry Terms: Not Available to Industry
Depositor comments: Plasmids from this collection were made available to the research community and donated after the lab closed. Please note that the sequence provided by the depositing laboratory may be theoretical/predicted or based on Sanger sequencing results. There may be discrepancies between sequencing results obtained by Addgene and the depositor sequence. If an Addgene verified sequence is not available, please contact before placing your order to request that our lab fully sequence the plasmid.
How to cite: pAc5.1B-lambdaN-HA-DmEDC3-FDA_E was a gift from Elisa Izaurralde (Addgene plasmid # 146200 ; http://n2t.net/addgene:146200 ; RRID:Addgene_146200)
