[The description below was written by a language model from this plasmid's Addgene catalogue record and pLannotate feature annotations shown in this document.]
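Description:
pAc5.1B-lambdaN-HA-DmEDC3-FDA_E is a 7,516 nt insect expression plasmid. The catalogue lists the backbone as unknown, although the name and the annotated features point to a pAc5.1-type vector. It is propagated in E. coli through a ColE1/pUC-family origin and selected with ampicillin via a β-lactamase gene under its own bla promoter. The feature tool describes the origin as high-copy, whereas the repository entry records the plasmid as low copy. Short fragments matching a tetracycline resistance gene and SV40 large T antigen are also annotated; these appear to be non-functional backbone remnants.

The expression cassette is driven by the Drosophila melanogaster actin 5C promoter, a strong constitutive promoter commonly used in fly cell lines. Downstream lies a fragment of the bacteriophage lambda N protein, followed by an HA epitope (annotated as a 27 nt partial match to 3xHA, consistent with a single copy), and then the Drosophila Edc3 (CG6311) coding sequence, which encodes a P-body component implicated in mRNA decapping. A V5 tag sequence from the vector follows the insert, but the record does not say whether it is in frame or translated. An SV40 polyadenylation signal follows. The insert carries one silent change (A456G) and three substitutions (N162T, K221E, D418G) relative to the NCBI reference. The "FDA" designation is not defined in the record.

The lambda N peptide binds BoxB RNA hairpins, so fusions of this type are generally used to tether a protein to a BoxB-containing reporter mRNA, with the HA tag allowing detection or immunoprecipitation. The record itself states only insect expression of DmEDC3-FDA, associated with work on EDC3 and Tral binding to DDX6/Me31B.
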