Features (pLannotate 1.2.2; 11 found; start..end, strand, type, name):
     56..2568    +  promoter       Ac5 promoter: Drosophila melanogaster actin 5C promoter
   2588..2653    +  CDS            N (fragment): REGN_LAMBD - Experimental evidence at protein level: Swiss-Prot protein existence level 1. Plays a role as a transcriptional antitermination factor that allows the virus to initiate its lytic phase. Activates expression of the delayed viral early genes by modifying host RNA polymerase (RNAP) into a form that is resistant to termination signals. This antitermination function requires the host NusA protein which serves to stabilize the interaction between antitermination protein N and host RNA polymerase. From Escherichia phage lambda (Bacteriophage lambda).
   2678..2704    +  CDS            3xHA (fragment): three tandem HA epitope tags
   2723..4762    +  CDS            Edc3: EDC3_DROME - Experimental evidence at protein level: Swiss-Prot protein existence level 1. In the process of mRNA degradation, may play a role in mRNA decapping. From Drosophila melanogaster (Fruit fly).
   4801..4842    +  CDS            V5 tag: epitope tag from simian virus 5
   4942..5076    -  polyA_signal   SV40 poly(A) signal: SV40 polyadenylation signal
   5099..5183    -  CDS            large T antigen (fragment): large T antigen from SV40 (simian virus 40)
   5184..5654    +  CDS            TcR (fragment): tetracycline efflux protein; tet; confers resistance to tetracycline
   5698..6286    -  rep_origin     ori: high-copy-number ColE1/pMB1/pBR322/pUC origin of replication
   6457..7317    -  CDS            AmpR: β-lactamase; bla; confers resistance to ampicillin, carbenicillin, and related antibiotics
   7318..7422    -  promoter       AmpR promoter: bla
>Addgene plasmid #146200 | pAc5.1B-lambdaN-HA-DmEDC3-FDA_E | depositor full sequence | sequence record 288645 | Full Sequence
CTTCAAGGAATTAATTCTATATTCTAAAAACACAAATGATACTTCTAAAAAAAATCATGAATGGCATCAA
CTCTGAATCAAATCTTTGCAGATGCACCTACTTCTCATTTCCACTGTCACATCATTTTTCCAGATCTCGC
TGCCTGTTATGTGGCCCACAAACCAAGACACGTTTTATGGCCATTAAAGCTGGCTGATCGTCGCCAAACA
CCAAATACATATCAATATGTACATTCGAGAAAGAAGCGATCAAAGAAGCGTCTTCGGGCGAGTAGGAGAA
TGCGGAGGAGAAGGAGAACGAGCTGATCTAGTATCTCTCCACAATCCAATGCCAACTGACCAACTGGCCA
TATTCGGAGCAATTTGAAGCCAATTTCCATCGCCTGGCGATCGCTCCATTCTTGGCTATATGTTTTTCAC
CGTTCCCGGGGCCATTTTCAAAGACTCGTCGGTAAGATAAGATTGTGTCACTCGCTGTCTCTCTTCATTT
GTCGAAGAATGCTGAGGAATTTCGCGATGACGTCGGCGAGTATTTTGAAGAATGAGAATAATTTGTATTT
ATACGAAAATCAGTTAGTGGAATTTTCTACAAAAACATGTTATCTATAGATAATTTTGTTGCAAAATATG
TTGACTATGACAAAGATTGTATGTATATACCTTTAATGTATTCTCATTTTCTTATGTATTTATAATGGCA
ATGATGATACTGATGATATTTTAAGATGATGCCAGACCACAGGCTGATTTCTGCGTCTTTTGCCGAACGC
AGTGCATGTGCGGTTGTTGTTTTTTGGAATAGTTTCAATTTTCGGACTGTCCGCTTTGATTTCAGTTTCT
TGGCTTATTCAAAAAGCAAAGTAAAGCCAAAAAAGCGAGATGGCAATACCAAATGCGGCAAAACGGTAGT
GGAAGGAAAGGGGTGCGGGGCAGCGGAAGGAAGGGTGGGGCGGGGCGTGGCGGGGTCTGTGGCTGGGCGC
GACGTCACCGACGTTGGAGCCACTCCTTTGACCATGTGTGCGTGTGTGTATTATTCGTGTCTCGCCACTC
GCCGGTTGTTTTTTTCTTTTTATCTCGCTCTCTCTAGCGCCATCTCGTACGCATGCTCAACGCACCGCAT
GTTGCCGTGTCCTTTATGCGTCATTTTGGCTCGAAATAGGCAATTATTTAAACAAAGATTAGTCAACGAA
AACGCTAAAATAAATAAGTCTACAATATGGTTACTTATTGCCATGTGTGTGCAGCCAACGATAGCAACAA
AAGCAACAACACAGTGGCTTTCCCTCTTTCACTTTTTGTTTGCAAGCGCGTGCGAGCAAGACGGCACGAC
CGGCAAACGCAATTACGCTGACAAAGAGCAGACGAAGTTTTGGCCGAAAAACATCAAGGCGCCTGATACG
AATGCATTTGCAATAACAATTGCGATATTTAATATTGTTTATGAAGCTGTTTGACTTCAAAACACACAAA
AAAAAAAATAAAACAAATTATTTGAAAGAGAATTAGGAATCGGACAGCTTATCGTTACGGGCTAACAGCA
CACCGAGACGAAATAGCTTACCTGACGTCACAGCCTCTGGAAGAACTGCCGCCAAGCAGAGAGAGAGAGA
AAAAGAGGGAGAGCAGCTTAGACCGCATGTGCTTGTGTGTGAGGCGTCTCTCTCTTCGTCTCCTGTTTGC
GCAAACGCATAGACTGCACTGAGAAAATCGATTACCTATTTTTTATGAATGAATATTTGCACTATTACTA
TTCAAAACTATTAAGATAGCAATCACATTCAATAGCCAAATACTATACCACCTGAGCGATGCAACGAAAT
GATCAATTTGAGCAAAAATGCTGCATATTTAGGACGGCATCATTATAGAAATGCTTCTTGCTGTGTACTT
TTCTCTCGTCTGGCAGCTGTTTCGCCGTTATTGTTAAAACCGGCTTAAGTTAGGTGTGTTTTCTACGACT
AGTGATGCCCCTACTAGAAGATGTGTGTTGCACAAATGTCCCTGAATAACCAATTTGAAGTGCAGATAGC
AGTAAACGTAAGCTAATATGAATATTATTTAACTGTAATGTTTTAATATCGCTGGACATTACTAATAAAC
CCACTATAAACACATGTACATATGTATGTTTTGGCATACAATGAGTAGTTGGGGAAAAAATGTGTAAAAG
CACCGTGACCATCACAGCATAAAGATAACCAGCTGAAGTATCGAATATGAGTAACCCCCAAATTGAATCA
CATGCCGCAACTGATAGGACCCATGGAAGTACACTCTTCATGGCGATATACAAGACACACACAAGCACGA
ACACCCAGTTGCGGAGGAAATTCTCCGTAAATGAAAACCCAATCGGCGAACAATTCATACCCATATATGG
TAAAAGTTTTGAACGCGACTTGAGAGCGGAGAGCATTGCGGCTGATAAGGTTTTAGCGCTAAGCGGGCTT
TATAAAACGGGCTGCGGGACCAGTTTTCATATCACTACCGTTTGAGTTCTTGTGCTGTGTGGATACTCCT
CCCGACACAAAGCCGCTCCATCAGCCAGCAGTCGTCTAATCCAGAGACCCCGGATCGGGGTACCAACATG
GACGCACAAACACGACGACGTGAGCGTCGCGCTGAGAAACAAGCTCAATGGAAAGCTGCAAACGGTGGAT
CTCCTCCACATATGGCTTACCCATACGATGTTCCAGATTACGCTCCTCCAAGCTTGAATTCTATGGGTCC
GACGGATCAAGACTGGATCGGCTGTGCAGTGTCTATAGCCTGCGACGAGGTCCTGGGCGTCTTCCAGGGC
CTGATCAAGCAGATTTCTGCCGAGGAGATCACCATTGTGAGGGCTTTCCGCAATGGCGTGCCGCTGCGAA
AGCAGAACGCCGAGGTGGTCCTCAAGTGCACGGACATTCGCAGCATCGATCTCATCGAGCCCGCAAAGCA
AGATCTGGATGGGCACACGGCGCCGCCGCCAGTGGTCAACAAGCCCACGCCCGTCAAGCTGCCCCACTTC
TCCAACATCCTGGGCAAGCAGCAGCAGCTCCAACTCCAGCAGCAGCAGCAGCAGCTACAACTCCAGCAGC
AACAGAAACAGCAGTTCCAGGAGCAGGAACGAGAACAGGATCTGCCATCGACGCCGCGGTCAAGGGCCAA
CGACAATGGACGGGTAGCGGCTGGCGGGGCATCGAGTTCTTCGGGCCCACGTGGCACCTTCAATTCGGCG
CTAAGCGATAAGATGCATCAGCTGAAGCTAATCGAGACCAACGGCTCAAATGGCACCCTTAGAACACCAC
AAACATCCCGTGCGTCCAGCGCTCAGCAGCAGCCGCAGATATCAACGACTCCCAACAGCGTGGCCGCCTT
TTTTGGCAACATGATACCGCCGGAGGTCGAGGTGAAACTGGGCTCCTACGTGAGCAACACCCGGGAGAGT
TACTGCAGCAGCAGCGGAGATAGCGGCGAGGCAACTGGTTTGTCGTTGGGCAGCAGCAAACCCATAGATA
TCGTCAGCAACGGAGATGGATTTTACAAGCAGACGGCAGCCTCGAGCTATGGGAATACAAATGGAAATGT
AAGAAGGAATGGCAATGCCAATAACAATGGAAATGGCACCGGAAATGGTTCTTATACCAATGGAAATGGC
AACGGCAACGGGAAGAACAAGCGGAACAGGGTGCGAAGGGAGAGCAGCATGCGGCAGCAACAGGTGCAAC
TGACTTTTGGCAGCGAGGCGGACGATCCGCTGATCCACGAGGATTTCGATGCGGAGGGCAATCTAGCGCT
GTTCGACAAGCAGGCAATTTGGGACGACATCGAGTCGACGACCCAAAAACCAGATGTGGTGCGGCACATT
GTGAACAATCATCATCATAAGCCAGAGCAGAAGTATCGGCACGACGAGAACATCCTGGCCAGCAAACCAC
TACAATTGCGCCAGATCGAAAGCATGTTCGGCGGCAGCCAGGACTTTGTGACGGGCGACGGTCTCATTAT
ACCGACGATTCCGGCTTACGTTCGGAATAAAATCGAGATAAGTGCCGATAAGGCGGGCCTCTCTCTGCAG
AGGCAGATCGACATTTTGGCGCGCGGAGCCAGTGATCTGGCCATTACACTGCTGGGCGGCGCCAGGCGAT
TGACGCCGGCCAACAACCATCAGTGGCCGAAGATTGCCATCATCTGCGATGGCGGCAAAAATATGAGAAC
AATTAACATTGGAGCAGCCACAGGTCGCCAGCTGGCTTCGCATGGGCTTACTGTCCTGCTGTACGTGGAG
CAGGCCAAACTGCTGGAGCAGAACAGCAGCAGCCCAGAGATTTCATTGTTCAAGGCAACCGACAATGTCA
TAGTTCACTCAGTAGACGCCTTACCCACGCCAGATCTTGTGATATTATCAACTAACACCGCTAATTTATC
GGATGCGATCAGGAAATGGCTCAGTGTAAATCGCGCTTCGGTGCTTGCCATAGACCCGCCGCCGTGTGGC
ATTAATGAGGTTGCTATCAAGTACTCAATACTACCCATACTACCATTAAATGGCATATCAACAGCAACAA
CATCATCATCCTCTTCGGCTGCCGCCACACCAACTCCCATTGCTAGCACTTCGGCAGCAGCATCGGCTAC
CAAATCAGCAGCATCAACGAACAATTGTGGCAAATTGTATTTATGTAATCTAGGTATACCGGATAAATTC
TATCGTGATTGTGGCATTAAGTACAAAAGTCCGTATGGACATAAATATGTGATACCGATTCACTCAAAGG
ACTGAGCGGCCGCTCGAGTCTAGAGGGCCCGCGGTTCGAAGGTAAGCCTATCCCTAACCCTCTCCTCGGT
CTCGATTCTACGCGTACCGGTCATCATCACCATCACCATTGAGTTTAAACCCGCTGATCAGCCTCGACTG
TGCCTTCTAAGGCCTGAGCTCGCTGATCAGCCTCGATCGAGGATCCAGACATGATAAGATACATTGATGA
GTTTGGACAAACCACAACTAGAATGCAGTGAAAAAAATGCTTTATTTGTGAAATTTGTGATGCTATTGCT
TTATTTGTAACCATTATAAGCTGCAATAAACAAGTTAACAACAACAATTGCATTCATTTTATGTTTCAGG
TTCAGGGGGAGGTGTGGGAGGTTTTTTAAAGCAAGTAAAACCTCTACAAATGTGGTATGGCTGATTATGA
TCAGTCGACCGATGCCCTTGAGAGCCTTCAACCCAGTCAGCTCCTTCCGGTGGGCGCGGGGCATGACTAT
CGTCGCCGCACTTATGACTGTCTTCTTTATCATGCAACTCGTAGGACAGGTGCCGGCAGCGCTCTGGGTC
ATTTTCGGCGAGGACCGCTTTCGCTGGAGCGCGACGATGATCGGCCTGTCGCTTGCGGTATTCGGAATCT
TGCACGCCCTCGCTCAAGCCTTCGTCACTGGTCCCGCCACCAAACGTTTCGGCGAGAAGCAGGCCATTAT
CGCCGGCATGGCGGCCGACGCGCTGGGCTACGTCTTGCTGGCGTTCGCGACGCGAGGCTGGATGGCCTTC
CCCATTATGATTCTTCTCGCTTCCGGCGGCATCGGGATGCCCGCGTTGCAGGCCATGCTGTCCAGGCAGG
TAGATGACGACCATCAGGGACAGCTTCAAGGATCGCTCGCGGCTCTTACCAGCCAGCAAAAGGCCAGGAA
CCGTAAAAAGGCCGCGTTGCTGGCGTTTTTCCATAGGCTCCGCCCCCCTGACGAGCATCACAAAAATCGA
CGCTCAAGTCAGAGGTGGCGAAACCCGACAGGACTATAAAGATACCAGGCGTTTCCCCCTGGAAGCTCCC
TCGTGCGCTCTCCTGTTCCGACCCTGCCGCTTACCGGATACCTGTCCGCCTTTCTCCCTTCGGGAAGCGT
GGCGCTTTCTCAATGCTCACGCTGTAGGTATCTCAGTTCGGTGTAGGTCGTTCGCTCCAAGCTGGGCTGT
GTGCACGAACCCCCCGTTCAGCCCGACCGCTGCGCCTTATCCGGTAACTATCGTCTTGAGTCCAACCCGG
TAAGACACGACTTATCGCCACTGGCAGCAGCCACTGGTAACAGGATTAGCAGAGCGAGGTATGTAGGCGG
TGCTACAGAGTTCTTGAAGTGGTGGCCTAACTACGGCTACACTAGAAGGACAGTATTTGGTATCTGCGCT
CTGCTGAAGCCAGTTACCTTCGGAAAAAGAGTTGGTAGCTCTTGATCCGGCAAACAAACCACCGCTGGTA
GCGGTGGTTTTTTTGTTTGCAAGCAGCAGATTACGCGCAGAAAAAAAGGATCTCAAGAAGATCCTTTGAT
CTTTTCTACGGGGTCTGACGCTCAGTGGAACGAAAACTCACGTTAAGGGATTTTGGTCATGAGATTATCA
AAAAGGATCTTCACCTAGATCCTTTTAAATTAAAAATGAAGTTTTAAATCAATCTAAAGTATATATGAGT
AAACTTGGTCTGACAGTTACCAATGCTTAATCAGTGAGGCACCTATCTCAGCGATCTGTCTATTTCGTTC
ATCCATAGTTGCCTGACTCCCCGTCGTGTAGATAACTACGATACGGGAGGGCTTACCATCTGGCCCCAGT
GCTGCAATGATACCGCGAGACCCACGCTCACCGGCTCCAGATTTATCAGCAATAAACCAGCCAGCCGGAA
GGGCCGAGCGCAGAAGTGGTCCTGCAACTTTATCCGCCTCCATCCAGTCTATTAATTGTTGCCGGGAAGC
TAGAGTAAGTAGTTCGCCAGTTAATAGTTTGCGCAACGTTGTTGCCATTGCTGCAGGCATCGTGGTGTCA
CGCTCGTCGTTTGGTATGGCTTCATTCAGCTCCGGTTCCCAACGATCAAGGCGAGTTACATGATCCCCCA
TGTTGTGCAAAAAAGCGGTTAGCTCCTTCGGTCCTCCGATCGTTGTCAGAAGTAAGTTGGCCGCAGTGTT
ATCACTCATGGTTATGGCAGCACTGCATAATTCTCTTACTGTCATGCCATCCGTAAGATGCTTTTCTGTG
ACTGGTGAGTACTCAACCAAGTCATTCTGAGAATAGTGTATGCGGCGACCGAGTTGCTCTTGCCCGGCGT
CAACACGGGATAATACCGCGCCACATAGCAGAACTTTAAAAGTGCTCATCATTGGAAAACGTTCTTCGGG
GCGAAAACTCTCAAGGATCTTACCGCTGTTGAGATCCAGTTCGATGTAACCCACTCGTGCACCCAACTGA
TCTTCAGCATCTTTTACTTTCACCAGCGTTTCTGGGTGAGCAAAAACAGGAAGGCAAAATGCCGCAAAAA
AGGGAATAAGGGCGACACGGAAATGTTGAATACTCATACTCTTCCTTTTTCAATATTATTGAAGCATTTA
TCAGGGTTATTGTCTCATGAGCGGATACATATTTGAATGTATTTAGAAAAATAAACAAATAGGGGTTCCG
CGCACATTTCCCCGAAAAGTGCCACCTGACGTCTAAGAAACCATTATTATCATGACATTAACCTATAAAA
ATAGGCGTATCACGAGGCCCTTTCGT
